Addgene plasmid #125965: 152_pAAV-ProC30-CatCh-GFP-WPRE
Purpose: Targeting expression to neuronal and glial cell types in mice, non-human primates, and human retina
Depositing lab: Botond Roska. Depositing organization: Friedrich Miescher Institute for Biomedical Research. Publication: Targeting neuronal and glial cell types with synthetic promoter AAVs in mice, non-human primates and humans. Juttner J, Szabo A, Gross-Scherf B, Morikawa RK, Rompani SB, Hantz P, Szikra T, Esposti F, Cowan CS, Bharioke A, Patino-Alvarez CP, Keles O, Kusnyerik A, Azoulay T, Hartl D, Krebs AR, Schubeler D, Hajdu RI, Lukats A, Nemeth J, Nagy ZZ, Wu KC, Wu RH, Xiang L, Fang XL, Jin ZB, Goldblum D, Hasler PW, Scholl HPN, Krol J, Roska B. Nat Neurosci. 2019 Jul 8. pii: 10.1038/s41593-019-0431-2. doi: 10.1038/s41593-019-0431-2. PubMed 31285614.
Backbone
  Vector backbone: pAAV
  Vector type: AAV
Growth in bacteria
  Bacterial resistance: Ampicillin, 100 μg/mL
  Growth temperature: 37°C
  Growth strain: NEB Stable
  Copy number: High Copy
Gene/Insert
  Gene/Insert name: CatCh-GFP (alt name: ChR2(L132C)-EGFP)
  Species: Synthetic
  Promoter: ProC30
  Cloning method: Restriction Enzyme; 5′ cloning site Unknown (unknown if destroyed); 3′ cloning site Unknown (unknown if destroyed)
Terms and licenses: Academic/Nonprofit Terms; Industry Terms: Not Available to Industry
Depositor comments: Please visit https://www.biorxiv.org/content/early/2018/10/04/434720.full.pdf for BioRxiv preprint
How to cite: 152_pAAV-ProC30-CatCh-GFP-WPRE was a gift from Botond Roska (Addgene plasmid # 125965 ; http://n2t.net/addgene:125965 ; RRID:Addgene_125965)
