[The description below was written by a language model from this plasmid's Addgene catalogue record and pLannotate feature annotations shown in this document.]
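Description:
152_pAAV-ProC30-CatCh-GFP-WPRE is an adeno-associated virus transfer plasmid built on a pAAV backbone and used to package recombinant AAV that delivers an optogenetic actuator to retinal cells. In bacteria it is maintained as a high-copy plasmid through a ColE1/pUC-type origin and selected with ampicillin via the β-lactamase gene. An f1/M13 phage origin is also present in the backbone. The expression cassette is flanked by AAV2 inverted terminal repeats, which provide the signals for genome replication and encapsidation. One ITR is annotated in full, while the other is detected only as short fragments in both the depositor and sequencing-derived records. The two 6,441-nt records otherwise carry the same features with shifted numbering.

The payload is CatCh-GFP, a synthetic fusion of the L132C variant of channelrhodopsin-2, a blue-light-gated cation channel from Chlamydomonas reinhardtii, to EGFP, so that expressing cells are both light-sensitive and fluorescent. Expression is driven by ProC30, one of a series of synthetic promoters designed to restrict expression to particular cell types. ProC30 itself is not recognised by the automated annotation. A region upstream of the coding sequence is unannotated, and immediately before the ChR2 sequence an element is called as an SV40 early promoter, which may be part of the promoter design, although the record does not say so. Downstream, a WPRE enhances transcript stability and expression, and a human growth hormone polyadenylation signal terminates the transcript. The stated purpose is targeting expression to neuronal and glial cell types in the retina of mice, non-human primates and humans. The record does not specify which cell type ProC30 targets.
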