Features (pLannotate 1.2.2; 16 found; start..end, strand, type, name):
     12..39      +  repeat_region  AAV2 ITR (fragment): inverted terminal repeat of adeno-associated virus serotype 2 inverted
     68..95      +  repeat_region  AAV2 ITR (fragment): inverted terminal repeat of adeno-associated virus serotype 2 inverted
    682..878     +  promoter       SV40 promoter: SV40 early promoter
    891..1816    +  CDS            ChR2 (fragment): N-terminal fragment of channelrhodopsin-2 from the alga Chlamydomonas reinhardtii (Nagel et al., 2003) blue light-activated cation channel
   1821..2537    +  CDS            EGFP: EGFP is a basic (constitutively fluorescent) green fluorescent protein published in 1996, derived from Aequorea victoria. It is reported to be a rapidly-maturing weak dimer with moderate acid sensitivity.
   2544..2568    +  misc_feature   MCS (fragment): pBluescript multiple cloning site
   2568..3156    +  misc_feature   WPRE: woodchuck hepatitis virus posttranscriptional regulatory element
   3188..3664    +  polyA_signal   hGH poly(A) signal: human growth hormone polyadenylation signal
   3704..3844    +  repeat_region  AAV2 ITR: inverted terminal repeat of adeno-associated virus serotype 2 inverted
   3849..3900    -  misc_feature   bom (fragment): basis of mobility region from pBR322
   3919..4299    +  rep_origin     M13 ori (sequence partly withheld): M13 bacteriophage origin of replication; arrow indicates direction of (+) strand synthesis
   4375..4424    -  misc_feature   bom (fragment): basis of mobility region from pBR322
   4526..4561    -  CDS            rop (fragment): Rop protein, which maintains plasmids at low copy number; rop
   4656..4760    +  promoter       AmpR promoter: bla
   4761..5621    +  CDS            AmpR: β-lactamase; bla; confers resistance to ampicillin, carbenicillin, and related antibiotics
   5792..6380    +  rep_origin     ori: high-copy-number ColE1/pMB1/pBR322/pUC origin of replication
>Addgene plasmid #125965 | 152_pAAV-ProC30-CatCh-GFP-WPRE | depositor full sequence | sequence record 241110 | 152_pAAV-ProC30-CatCh-GFP-WPRE sequence 6441 bps
CCTGCAGGCAGCTGCGCGCTCGCTCGCTCACTGAGGCCGCCCGGGCGTCGGGCGACCTTTGGTCGCCCGG
CCTCAGTGAGCGAGCGAGCGCGCAGAGAGGGAGTGGCCAACTCCATCACTAGGGGTTCCTGCGGCCGCAC
GCGTTCAAGTTCATTAGCGATTGCACAATATCAGAGAACCTTAGTATTGCACAATATATTCGTTCTCAAG
CATTGCACAATAACGTATTTGGTCACCATTGCACAATACCGATTAGAACGCAAATTGCACAATAAGACAT
CCTTCTGTCATTGCACAATATAAGCTGATTACAATATTGCACAATACATCCTTCGTATATGATTGCACAA
TAGGCGTGGCGCATGCAATTGCACAATAGTTTCAATTGAGGGCATTGCACAATATATCGCGCGAGCCGAA
TTGCACAATACCAGCAGAAATACGCATTGCACAATATACTAATGACAGCCGATTGCACAATACCTACTTG
ATAGGGTATTGCACAATAATAAACTCACATGATATTGCACAATAATCTCAAGACGCGGAATTGCACAATA
GTCTTGCACAGACGCATTGCACAATAGTTACAGTCTTGAGTATTGCACAATAAGAAAGACAACAAGTATT
GCACAATAGGTTAATTGGTTAGCATTGCACAATAGCTCGAGATCTGCGATCTGCATCTCAATTAGTCAGC
AACCATAGTCCCGCCCCTAACTCCGCCCATCCCGCCCCTAACTCCGCCCAGTTCCGCCCATTCTCCGCCC
CATCGCTGACTAATTTTTTTTATTTATGCAGAGGCCGAGGCCGCCTCGGCCTCTGAGCTATTCCAGAAGT
AGTGAGGAGGCTTTTTTGGAGGCCTAGGCTTTTGCAAAGGATCCGCCACCATGGATTATGGAGGCGCCCT
GAGTGCCGTTGGGCGCGAGCTGCTATTTGTAACGAACCCAGTAGTCGTCAATGGCTCTGTACTTGTGCCT
GAGGACCAGTGTTACTGCGCGGGCTGGATTGAGTCGCGTGGCACAAACGGTGCCCAAACGGCGTCGAACG
TGCTGCAATGGCTTGCTGCTGGCTTCTCCATCCTACTGCTTATGTTTTACGCCTACCAAACATGGAAGTC
AACCTGCGGCTGGGAGGAGATCTATGTGTGCGCTATCGAGATGGTCAAGGTGATTCTCGAGTTCTTCTTC
GAGTTTAAGAACCCGTCCATGCTGTATCTAGCCACAGGCCACCGCGTCCAGTGGTTGCGTTACGCCGAGT
GGCTTCTCACCTGCCCGGTCATTTGCATTCACCTGTCAAACCTGACGGGCTTGTCCAACGACTACAGCAG
GCGCACCATGGGTCTGCTTGTGTCTGATATTGGCACAATTGTGTGGGGCGCCACTTCCGCCATGGCCACC
GGATACGTCAAGGTCATCTTCTTCTGCCTGGGTCTGTGTTATGGTGCTAACACGTTCTTTCACGCTGCCA
AGGCCTACATCGAGGGTTACCACACCGTGCCGAAGGGCCGGTGTCGCCAGGTGGTGACTGGCATGGCTTG
GCTCTTCTTCGTATCATGGGGTATGTTCCCCATCCTGTTCATCCTCGGCCCCGAGGGCTTCGGCGTCCTG
AGCGTGTACGGCTCCACCGTCGGCCACACCATCATTGACCTGATGTCGAAGAACTGCTGGGGTCTGCTCG
GCCACTACCTGCGCGTGCTGATCCACGAGCATATCCTCATCCACGGCGACATTCGCAAGACCACCAAATT
GAACATTGGTGGCACTGAGATTGAGGTCGAGACGCTGGTGGAGGACGAGGCCGAGGCTGGCGCGGTACCC
ATGGTGAGCAAGGGCGAGGAGCTGTTCACCGGGGTGGTGCCCATCCTGGTCGAGCTGGACGGCGACGTAA
ACGGCCACAAGTTCAGCGTGTCCGGCGAGGGCGAGGGCGATGCCACCTACGGCAAGCTGACCCTGAAGTT
CATCTGCACCACCGGCAAGCTGCCCGTGCCCTGGCCCACCCTCGTGACCACCCTGACCTACGGCGTGCAG
TGCTTCAGCCGCTACCCCGACCACATGAAGCAGCACGACTTCTTCAAGTCCGCCATGCCCGAAGGCTACG
TCCAGGAGCGCACCATCTTCTTCAAGGACGACGGCAACTACAAGACCCGCGCCGAGGTGAAGTTCGAGGG
CGACACCCTGGTGAACCGCATCGAGCTGAAGGGCATCGACTTCAAGGAGGACGGCAACATCCTGGGGCAC
AAGCTGGAGTACAACTACAACAGCCACAACGTCTATATCATGGCCGACAAGCAGAAGAACGGCATCAAGG
TGAACTTCAAGATCCGCCACAACATCGAGGACGGCAGCGTGCAGCTCGCCGACCACTACCAGCAGAACAC
CCCCATCGGCGACGGCCCCGTGCTGCTGCCCGACAACCACTACCTGAGCACCCAGTCCGCCCTGAGCAAA
GACCCCAACGAGAAGCGCGATCACATGGTCCTGCTGGAGTTCGTGACCGCCGCCGGGATCACTCTCGGCA
TGGACGAGCTGTACAAGTGATAAGAATTCGATATCAAGCTTATCGATAATCAACCTCTGGATTACAAAAT
TTGTGAAAGATTGACTGGTATTCTTAACTATGTTGCTCCTTTTACGCTATGTGGATACGCTGCTTTAATG
CCTTTGTATCATGCTATTGCTTCCCGTATGGCTTTCATTTTCTCCTCCTTGTATAAATCCTGGTTGCTGT
CTCTTTATGAGGAGTTGTGGCCCGTTGTCAGGCAACGTGGCGTGGTGTGCACTGTGTTTGCTGACGCAAC
CCCCACTGGTTGGGGCATTGCCACCACCTGTCAGCTCCTTTCCGGGACTTTCGCTTTCCCCCTCCCTATT
GCCACGGCGGAACTCATCGCCGCCTGCCTTGCCCGCTGCTGGACAGGGGCTCGGCTGTTGGGCACTGACA
ATTCCGTGGTGTTGTCGGGGAAATCATCGTCCTTTCCTTGGCTGCTCGCCTATGTTGCCACCTGGATTCT
GCGCGGGACGTCCTTCTGCTACGTCCCTTCGGCCCTCAATCCAGCGGACCTTCCTTCCCGCGGCCTGCTG
CCGGCTCTGCGGCCTCTTCCGCGTCTTCGCCTTCGCCCTCAGACGAGTCGGATCTCCCTTTGGGCCGCCT
CCCCGCATCGATACCGAGCGCTGCTCGAGAGATCTACGGGTGGCATCCCTGTGACCCCTCCCCAGTGCCT
CTCCTGGCCCTGGAAGTTGCCACTCCAGTGCCCACCAGCCTTGTCCTAATAAAATTAAGTTGCATCATTT
TGTCTGACTAGGTGTCCTTCTATAATATTATGGGGTGGAGGGGGGTGGTATGGAGCAAGGGGCAAGTTGG
GAAGACAACCTGTAGGGCCTGCGGGGTCTATTGGGAACCAAGCTGGAGTGCAGTGGCACAATCTTGGCTC
ACTGCAATCTCCGCCTCCTGGGTTCAAGCGATTCTCCTGCCTCAGCCTCCCGAGTTGTTGGGATTCCAGG
CATGCATGACCAGGCTCAGCTAATTTTTGTTTTTTTGGTAGAGACGGGGTTTCACCATATTGGCCAGGCT
GGTCTCCAACTCCTAATCTCAGGTGATCTACCCACCTTGGCCTCCCAAATTGCTGGGATTACAGGCGTGA
ACCACTGCTCCCTTCCCTGTCCTTCTGATTTTGTAGGTAACCACGTGCGGACCGAGCGGCCGCAGGAACC
CCTAGTGATGGAGTTGGCCACTCCCTCTCTGCGCGCTCGCTCGCTCACTGAGGCCGGGCGACCAAAGGTC
GCCCGACGCCCGGGCTTTGCCCGGGCGGCCTCAGTGAGCGAGCGAGCGCGCAGCTGCCTGCAGGGGCGCC
TGATGCGGTATTTTCTCCTTACGCATCTGTGCGGTATTTCACACCGCATA
[142 nt withheld, positions 3901-4042]
C
[141 nt withheld, positions 4044-4184]
CCTTTGACGTTGGAGTCCACGTTCTTT
[37 nt withheld, positions 4212-4248]
ACCCTATCTCGGGCTATTCTTTTGATTTATAAGGGATTTTGCCGATTTCGGCCTATTGGTTAAAAAATGA
GCTGATTTAACAAAAATTTAACGCGAATTTTAACAAAATATTAACGTTTACAATTTTATGGTGCACTCTC
AGTACAATCTGCTCTGATGCCGCATAGTTAAGCCAGCCCCGACACCCGCCAACACCCGCTGACGCGCCCT
GACGGGCTTGTCTGCTCCCGGCATCCGCTTACAGACAAGCTGTGACCGTCTCCGGGAGCTGCATGTGTCA
GAGGTTTTCACCGTCATCACCGAAACGCGCGAGACGAAAGGGCCTCGTGATACGCCTATTTTTATAGGTT
AATGTCATGATAATAATGGTTTCTTAGACGTCAGGTGGCACTTTTCGGGGAAATGTGCGCGGAACCCCTA
TTTGTTTATTTTTCTAAATACATTCAAATATGTATCCGCTCATGAGACAATAACCCTGATAAATGCTTCA
ATAATATTGAAAAAGGAAGAGTATGAGTATTCAACATTTCCGTGTCGCCCTTATTCCCTTTTTTGCGGCA
TTTTGCCTTCCTGTTTTTGCTCACCCAGAAACGCTGGTGAAAGTAAAAGATGCTGAAGATCAGTTGGGTG
CACGAGTGGGTTACATCGAACTGGATCTCAACAGCGGTAAGATCCTTGAGAGTTTTCGCCCCGAAGAACG
TTTTCCAATGATGAGCACTTTTAAAGTTCTGCTATGTGGCGCGGTATTATCCCGTATTGACGCCGGGCAA
GAGCAACTCGGTCGCCGCATACACTATTCTCAGAATGACTTGGTTGAGTACTCACCAGTCACAGAAAAGC
ATCTTACGGATGGCATGACAGTAAGAGAATTATGCAGTGCTGCCATAACCATGAGTGATAACACTGCGGC
CAACTTACTTCTGACAACGATCGGAGGACCGAAGGAGCTAACCGCTTTTTTGCACAACATGGGGGATCAT
GTAACTCGCCTTGATCGTTGGGAACCGGAGCTGAATGAAGCCATACCAAACGACGAGCGTGACACCACGA
TGCCTGTAGCAATGGCAACAACGTTGCGCAAACTATTAACTGGCGAACTACTTACTCTAGCTTCCCGGCA
ACAATTAATAGACTGGATGGAGGCGGATAAAGTTGCAGGACCACTTCTGCGCTCGGCCCTTCCGGCTGGC
TGGTTTATTGCTGATAAATCTGGAGCCGGTGAGCGTGGGTCTCGCGGTATCATTGCAGCACTGGGGCCAG
ATGGTAAGCCCTCCCGTATCGTAGTTATCTACACGACGGGGAGTCAGGCAACTATGGATGAACGAAATAG
ACAGATCGCTGAGATAGGTGCCTCACTGATTAAGCATTGGTAACTGTCAGACCAAGTTTACTCATATATA
CTTTAGATTGATTTAAAACTTCATTTTTAATTTAAAAGGATCTAGGTGAAGATCCTTTTTGATAATCTCA
TGACCAAAATCCCTTAACGTGAGTTTTCGTTCCACTGAGCGTCAGACCCCGTAGAAAAGATCAAAGGATC
TTCTTGAGATCCTTTTTTTCTGCGCGTAATCTGCTGCTTGCAAACAAAAAAACCACCGCTACCAGCGGTG
GTTTGTTTGCCGGATCAAGAGCTACCAACTCTTTTTCCGAAGGTAACTGGCTTCAGCAGAGCGCAGATAC
CAAATACTGTCCTTCTAGTGTAGCCGTAGTTAGGCCACCACTTCAAGAACTCTGTAGCACCGCCTACATA
CCTCGCTCTGCTAATCCTGTTACCAGTGGCTGCTGCCAGTGGCGATAAGTCGTGTCTTACCGGGTTGGAC
TCAAGACGATAGTTACCGGATAAGGCGCAGCGGTCGGGCTGAACGGGGGGTTCGTGCACACAGCCCAGCT
TGGAGCGAACGACCTACACCGAACTGAGATACCTACAGCGTGAGCTATGAGAAAGCGCCACGCTTCCCGA
AGGGAGAAAGGCGGACAGGTATCCGGTAAGCGGCAGGGTCGGAACAGGAGAGCGCACGAGGGAGCTTCCA
GGGGGAAACGCCTGGTATCTTTATAGTCCTGTCGGGTTTCGCCACCTCTGACTTGAGCGTCGATTTTTGT
GATGCTCGTCAGGGGGGCGGAGCCTATGGAAAAACGCCAGCAACGCGGCCTTTTTACGGTTCCTGGCCTT
TTGCTGGCCTTTTGCTCACATGT
