Features (pLannotate 1.2.2; 16 found; start..end, strand, type, name):
    552..748     +  promoter       SV40 promoter: SV40 early promoter
    761..1686    +  CDS            ChR2 (fragment): N-terminal fragment of channelrhodopsin-2 from the alga Chlamydomonas reinhardtii (Nagel et al., 2003) blue light-activated cation channel
   1691..2407    +  CDS            EGFP: EGFP is a basic (constitutively fluorescent) green fluorescent protein published in 1996, derived from Aequorea victoria. It is reported to be a rapidly-maturing weak dimer with moderate acid sensitivity.
   2414..2438    +  misc_feature   MCS (fragment): pBluescript multiple cloning site
   2438..3026    +  misc_feature   WPRE: woodchuck hepatitis virus posttranscriptional regulatory element
   3058..3534    +  polyA_signal   hGH poly(A) signal: human growth hormone polyadenylation signal
   3574..3714    +  repeat_region  AAV2 ITR: inverted terminal repeat of adeno-associated virus serotype 2 inverted
   3719..3770    -  misc_feature   bom (fragment): basis of mobility region from pBR322
   3789..4244    +  rep_origin     f1 ori (sequence partly withheld): f1 bacteriophage origin of replication; arrow indicates direction of (+) strand synthesis
   4245..4294    -  misc_feature   bom (fragment): basis of mobility region from pBR322
   4396..4431    -  CDS            rop (fragment): Rop protein, which maintains plasmids at low copy number; rop
   4526..4630    +  promoter       AmpR promoter: bla
   4631..5491    +  CDS            AmpR: β-lactamase; bla; confers resistance to ampicillin, carbenicillin, and related antibiotics
   5662..6250    +  rep_origin     ori: high-copy-number ColE1/pMB1/pBR322/pUC origin of replication
   6323..6350    +  repeat_region  AAV2 ITR (fragment): inverted terminal repeat of adeno-associated virus serotype 2 inverted
   6379..6406    +  repeat_region  AAV2 ITR (fragment): inverted terminal repeat of adeno-associated virus serotype 2 inverted
>Addgene plasmid #125965 | 152_pAAV-ProC30-CatCh-GFP-WPRE | addgene full sequence | sequence record 256734 | Addgene NGS Result
GCGGCCGCACGCGTTCAAGTTCATTAGCGATTGCACAATATCAGAGAACCTTAGTATTGCACAATATATT
CGTTCTCAAGCATTGCACAATAACGTATTTGGTCACCATTGCACAATACCGATTAGAACGCAAATTGCAC
AATAAGACATCCTTCTGTCATTGCACAATATAAGCTGATTACAATATTGCACAATACATCCTTCGTATAT
GATTGCACAATAGGCGTGGCGCATGCAATTGCACAATAGTTTCAATTGAGGGCATTGCACAATATATCGC
GCGAGCCGAATTGCACAATACCAGCAGAAATACGCATTGCACAATATACTAATGACAGCCGATTGCACAA
TACCTACTTGATAGGGTATTGCACAATAATAAACTCACATGATATTGCACAATAATCTCAAGACGCGGAA
TTGCACAATAGTCTTGCACAGACGCATTGCACAATAGTTACAGTCTTGAGTATTGCACAATAAGAAAGAC
AACAAGTATTGCACAATAGGTTAATTGGTTAGCATTGCACAATAGCTCGAGATCTGCGATCTGCATCTCA
ATTAGTCAGCAACCATAGTCCCGCCCCTAACTCCGCCCATCCCGCCCCTAACTCCGCCCAGTTCCGCCCA
TTCTCCGCCCCATCGCTGACTAATTTTTTTTATTTATGCAGAGGCCGAGGCCGCCTCGGCCTCTGAGCTA
TTCCAGAAGTAGTGAGGAGGCTTTTTTGGAGGCCTAGGCTTTTGCAAAGGATCCGCCACCATGGATTATG
GAGGCGCCCTGAGTGCCGTTGGGCGCGAGCTGCTATTTGTAACGAACCCAGTAGTCGTCAATGGCTCTGT
ACTTGTGCCTGAGGACCAGTGTTACTGCGCGGGCTGGATTGAGTCGCGTGGCACAAACGGTGCCCAAACG
GCGTCGAACGTGCTGCAATGGCTTGCTGCTGGCTTCTCCATCCTACTGCTTATGTTTTACGCCTACCAAA
CATGGAAGTCAACCTGCGGCTGGGAGGAGATCTATGTGTGCGCTATCGAGATGGTCAAGGTGATTCTCGA
GTTCTTCTTCGAGTTTAAGAACCCGTCCATGCTGTATCTAGCCACAGGCCACCGCGTCCAGTGGTTGCGT
TACGCCGAGTGGCTTCTCACCTGCCCGGTCATTTGCATTCACCTGTCAAACCTGACGGGCTTGTCCAACG
ACTACAGCAGGCGCACCATGGGTCTGCTTGTGTCTGATATTGGCACAATTGTGTGGGGCGCCACTTCCGC
CATGGCCACCGGATACGTCAAGGTCATCTTCTTCTGCCTGGGTCTGTGTTATGGTGCTAACACGTTCTTT
CACGCTGCCAAGGCCTACATCGAGGGTTACCACACCGTGCCGAAGGGCCGGTGTCGCCAGGTGGTGACTG
GCATGGCTTGGCTCTTCTTCGTATCATGGGGTATGTTCCCCATCCTGTTCATCCTCGGCCCCGAGGGCTT
CGGCGTCCTGAGCGTGTACGGCTCCACCGTCGGCCACACCATCATTGACCTGATGTCGAAGAACTGCTGG
GGTCTGCTCGGCCACTACCTGCGCGTGCTGATCCACGAGCATATCCTCATCCACGGCGACATTCGCAAGA
CCACCAAATTGAACATTGGTGGCACTGAGATTGAGGTCGAGACGCTGGTGGAGGACGAGGCCGAGGCTGG
CGCGGTACCCATGGTGAGCAAGGGCGAGGAGCTGTTCACCGGGGTGGTGCCCATCCTGGTCGAGCTGGAC
GGCGACGTAAACGGCCACAAGTTCAGCGTGTCCGGCGAGGGCGAGGGCGATGCCACCTACGGCAAGCTGA
CCCTGAAGTTCATCTGCACCACCGGCAAGCTGCCCGTGCCCTGGCCCACCCTCGTGACCACCCTGACCTA
CGGCGTGCAGTGCTTCAGCCGCTACCCCGACCACATGAAGCAGCACGACTTCTTCAAGTCCGCCATGCCC
GAAGGCTACGTCCAGGAGCGCACCATCTTCTTCAAGGACGACGGCAACTACAAGACCCGCGCCGAGGTGA
AGTTCGAGGGCGACACCCTGGTGAACCGCATCGAGCTGAAGGGCATCGACTTCAAGGAGGACGGCAACAT
CCTGGGGCACAAGCTGGAGTACAACTACAACAGCCACAACGTCTATATCATGGCCGACAAGCAGAAGAAC
GGCATCAAGGTGAACTTCAAGATCCGCCACAACATCGAGGACGGCAGCGTGCAGCTCGCCGACCACTACC
AGCAGAACACCCCCATCGGCGACGGCCCCGTGCTGCTGCCCGACAACCACTACCTGAGCACCCAGTCCGC
CCTGAGCAAAGACCCCAACGAGAAGCGCGATCACATGGTCCTGCTGGAGTTCGTGACCGCCGCCGGGATC
ACTCTCGGCATGGACGAGCTGTACAAGTGATAAGAATTCGATATCAAGCTTATCGATAATCAACCTCTGG
ATTACAAAATTTGTGAAAGATTGACTGGTATTCTTAACTATGTTGCTCCTTTTACGCTATGTGGATACGC
TGCTTTAATGCCTTTGTATCATGCTATTGCTTCCCGTATGGCTTTCATTTTCTCCTCCTTGTATAAATCC
TGGTTGCTGTCTCTTTATGAGGAGTTGTGGCCCGTTGTCAGGCAACGTGGCGTGGTGTGCACTGTGTTTG
CTGACGCAACCCCCACTGGTTGGGGCATTGCCACCACCTGTCAGCTCCTTTCCGGGACTTTCGCTTTCCC
CCTCCCTATTGCCACGGCGGAACTCATCGCCGCCTGCCTTGCCCGCTGCTGGACAGGGGCTCGGCTGTTG
GGCACTGACAATTCCGTGGTGTTGTCGGGGAAATCATCGTCCTTTCCTTGGCTGCTCGCCTATGTTGCCA
CCTGGATTCTGCGCGGGACGTCCTTCTGCTACGTCCCTTCGGCCCTCAATCCAGCGGACCTTCCTTCCCG
CGGCCTGCTGCCGGCTCTGCGGCCTCTTCCGCGTCTTCGCCTTCGCCCTCAGACGAGTCGGATCTCCCTT
TGGGCCGCCTCCCCGCATCGATACCGAGCGCTGCTCGAGAGATCTACGGGTGGCATCCCTGTGACCCCTC
CCCAGTGCCTCTCCTGGCCCTGGAAGTTGCCACTCCAGTGCCCACCAGCCTTGTCCTAATAAAATTAAGT
TGCATCATTTTGTCTGACTAGGTGTCCTTCTATAATATTATGGGGTGGAGGGGGGTGGTATGGAGCAAGG
GGCAAGTTGGGAAGACAACCTGTAGGGCCTGCGGGGTCTATTGGGAACCAAGCTGGAGTGCAGTGGCACA
ATCTTGGCTCACTGCAATCTCCGCCTCCTGGGTTCAAGCGATTCTCCTGCCTCAGCCTCCCGAGTTGTTG
GGATTCCAGGCATGCATGACCAGGCTCAGCTAATTTTTGTTTTTTTGGTAGAGACGGGGTTTCACCATAT
TGGCCAGGCTGGTCTCCAACTCCTAATCTCAGGTGATCTACCCACCTTGGCCTCCCAAATTGCTGGGATT
ACAGGCGTGAACCACTGCTCCCTTCCCTGTCCTTCTGATTTTGTAGGTAACCACGTGCGGACCGAGCGGC
CGCAGGAACCCCTAGTGATGGAGTTGGCCACTCCCTCTCTGCGCGCTCGCTCGCTCACTGAGGCCGGGCG
ACCAAAGGTCGCCCGACGCCCGGGCTTTGCCCGGGCGGCCTCAGTGAGCGAGCGAGCGCGCAGCTGCCTG
CAGGGGCGCCTGATGCGGTATTTTCTCCTTACGCATCTGTGCGGTATTTCACACCGCATA
[95 nt withheld, positions 3771-3865]
T
[46 nt withheld, positions 3867-3912]
C
[141 nt withheld, positions 3914-4054]
CCTTTGACGTTGGAGTCCACGTTCTTT
[37 nt withheld, positions 4082-4118]
ACTCTATCTCGGGCTATTCTTTTGATTTATAAGGGATTTTGCCGATTTCGGTCTATTGGTTAAAAAATGA
GCTGATTTAACAAAAATTTAACGCGAATTTTAACAAAATATTAACGTTTACAATTTTATGGTGCACTCTC
AGTACAATCTGCTCTGATGCCGCATAGTTAAGCCAGCCCCGACACCCGCCAACACCCGCTGACGCGCCCT
GACGGGCTTGTCTGCTCCCGGCATCCGCTTACAGACAAGCTGTGACCGTCTCCGGGAGCTGCATGTGTCA
GAGGTTTTCACCGTCATCACCGAAACGCGCGAGACGAAAGGGCCTCGTGATACGCCTATTTTTATAGGTT
AATGTCATGATAATAATGGTTTCTTAGACGTCAGGTGGCACTTTTCGGGGAAATGTGCGCGGAACCCCTA
TTTGTTTATTTTTCTAAATACATTCAAATATGTATCCGCTCATGAGACAATAACCCTGATAAATGCTTCA
ATAATATTGAAAAAGGAAGAGTATGAGTATTCAACATTTCCGTGTCGCCCTTATTCCCTTTTTTGCGGCA
TTTTGCCTTCCTGTTTTTGCTCACCCAGAAACGCTGGTGAAAGTAAAAGATGCTGAAGATCAGTTGGGTG
CACGAGTGGGTTACATCGAACTGGATCTCAACAGCGGTAAGATCCTTGAGAGTTTTCGCCCCGAAGAACG
TTTTCCAATGATGAGCACTTTTAAAGTTCTGCTATGTGGCGCGGTATTATCCCGTATTGACGCCGGGCAA
GAGCAACTCGGTCGCCGCATACACTATTCTCAGAATGACTTGGTTGAGTACTCACCAGTCACAGAAAAGC
ATCTTACGGATGGCATGACAGTAAGAGAATTATGCAGTGCTGCCATAACCATGAGTGATAACACTGCGGC
CAACTTACTTCTGACAACGATCGGAGGACCGAAGGAGCTAACCGCTTTTTTGCACAACATGGGGGATCAT
GTAACTCGCCTTGATCGTTGGGAACCGGAGCTGAATGAAGCCATACCAAACGACGAGCGTGACACCACGA
TGCCTGTAGCAATGGCAACAACGTTGCGCAAACTATTAACTGGCGAACTACTTACTCTAGCTTCCCGGCA
ACAATTAATAGACTGGATGGAGGCGGATAAAGTTGCAGGACCACTTCTGCGCTCGGCCCTTCCGGCTGGC
TGGTTTATTGCTGATAAATCTGGAGCCGGTGAGCGTGGGTCTCGCGGTATCATTGCAGCACTGGGGCCAG
ATGGTAAGCCCTCCCGTATCGTAGTTATCTACACGACGGGGAGTCAGGCAACTATGGATGAACGAAATAG
ACAGATCGCTGAGATAGGTGCCTCACTGATTAAGCATTGGTAACTGTCAGACCAAGTTTACTCATATATA
CTTTAGATTGATTTAAAACTTCATTTTTAATTTAAAAGGATCTAGGTGAAGATCCTTTTTGATAATCTCA
TGACCAAAATCCCTTAACGTGAGTTTTCGTTCCACTGAGCGTCAGACCCCGTAGAAAAGATCAAAGGATC
TTCTTGAGATCCTTTTTTTCTGCGCGTAATCTGCTGCTTGCAAACAAAAAAACCACCGCTACCAGCGGTG
GTTTGTTTGCCGGATCAAGAGCTACCAACTCTTTTTCCGAAGGTAACTGGCTTCAGCAGAGCGCAGATAC
CAAATACTGTTCTTCTAGTGTAGCCGTAGTTAGGCCACCACTTCAAGAACTCTGTAGCACCGCCTACATA
CCTCGCTCTGCTAATCCTGTTACCAGTGGCTGCTGCCAGTGGCGATAAGTCGTGTCTTACCGGGTTGGAC
TCAAGACGATAGTTACCGGATAAGGCGCAGCGGTCGGGCTGAACGGGGGGTTCGTGCACACAGCCCAGCT
TGGAGCGAACGACCTACACCGAACTGAGATACCTACAGCGTGAGCTATGAGAAAGCGCCACGCTTCCCGA
AGGGAGAAAGGCGGACAGGTATCCGGTAAGCGGCAGGGTCGGAACAGGAGAGCGCACGAGGGAGCTTCCA
GGGGGAAACGCCTGGTATCTTTATAGTCCTGTCGGGTTTCGCCACCTCTGACTTGAGCGTCGATTTTTGT
GATGCTCGTCAGGGGGGCGGAGCCTATGGAAAAACGCCAGCAACGCGGCCTTTTTACGGTTCCTGGCCTT
TTGCTGGCCTTTTGCTCACATGTCCTGCAGGCAGCTGCGCGCTCGCTCGCTCACTGAGGCCGCCCGGGCG
TCGGGCGACCTTTGGTCGCCCGGCCTCAGTGAGCGAGCGAGCGCGCAGAGAGGGAGTGGCCAACTCCATC
ACTAGGGGTTCCT
